>Addgene plasmid #68435 | pCMV/3' Box_(GLuc)_TOP2 | depositor full sequence | sequence record 120213 | Full Sequence
TTACCAATGCTTAATCAGTGAGGCACCTATCTCAGCGATCTGTCTATTTCGTTCATCCATAGTTGCCTGA
CTCCCCGTCGTGTAGATAACTACGATACGGGAGGGCTTACCATCTGGCCCCAGTGCTGCAATGATACCGC
GAGACCCACGCTCACCGGCTCCAGATTTATCAGCAATAAACCAGCCAGCCGGAAGGGCCGAGCGCAGAAG
TGGTCCTGCAACTTTATCCGCCTCCATCCAGTCTATTAATTGTTGCCGGGAAGCTAGAGTAAGTAGTTCG
CCAGTTAATAGTTTGCGCAACGTTGTTGCCATTGCTACAGGCATCGTGGTGTCACGCTCGTCGTTTGGTA
TGGCTTCATTCAGCTCCGGTTCCCAACGATCAAGGCGAGTTACATGATCCCCCATGTTGTGCAAAAAAGC
GGTTAGCTCCTTCGGTCCTCCGATCGTTGTCAGAAGTAAGTTGGCCGCAGTGTTATCACTCATGGTTATG
GCAGCACTGCATAATTCTCTTACTGTCATGCCATCCGTAAGATGCTTTTCTGTGACTGGTGAGTACTCAA
CCAAGTCATTCTGAGAATAGTGTATGCGGCGACCGAGTTGCTCTTGCCCGGCGTCAATACGGGATAATAC
CGCGCCACATAGCAGAACTTTAAAAGTGCTCATCATTGGAAAACGTTCTTCGGGGCGAAAACTCTCAAGG
ATCTTACCGCTGTTGAGATCCAGTTCGATGTAACCCACTCGTGCACCCAACTGATCTTCAGCATCTTTTA
CTTTCACCAGCGTTTCTGGGTGAGCAAAAACAGGAAGGCAAAATGCCGCAAAAAAGGGAATAAGGGCGAC
ACGGAAATGTTGAATACTCATACTCTTCCTTTTTCAATATTATTGAAGCATTTATCAGGGTTATTGTCTC
ATGAGCGGATACATATTTGAATGTATTTAGAAAAATAAACAAATAGGGGTTCCGCGCACATTTCCCCGAA
AAGTGCCACCTGACGTCTAAGAAACCATTATTATCATGACATTAACCTATAAAAATAGGCGTATCACGAG
GCCCTTTGCGCGTTTCGGTGATGACGGTGAAAACCTCTGACACATGCAGCTCCCGGTCACAGCTTGTCTG
TAAGCGGATGCCGGGAGCAGACAAGCCCGTCAGGGCGCGTCAGCGGGTGTTGGCGGGTGTCGGGGCTGGC
TTAACTATGCGGCATCAGAGCAGATTGTACTGAGAGTGCACCATATGCGGTGTGAAATACCGCACAGATG
CGTAAGGAGAAAATACCGCATCAGGCGCCATTCGCCATTCAGGCTGCGCAACTGTTGGGAAGGGCGATCG
GTGCGGGCCTCTTCGCTATTACGCCAGCTGGCGAAAGGGGGATGTGCTGCAAGGCGATTAAGTTGGGTAA
CGCCAGGGTTTTCCCAGTCACGACGTTGTAAAACGACGGCCAGTGAATTCGAGCTCGGTACTACATTGAT
TATTGACTAGTTATTAATAGTAATCAATTACGGGGTCATTAGTTCATAGCCCATATATGGAGTTCCGCGT
TACATAACTTACGGTAAATGGCCCGCCTGGCTGACCGCCCAACGACCCCCGCCCATTGACGTCAATAATG
ACGTATGTTCCCATAGTAACGCCAATAGGGACTTTCCATTGACGTCAATGGGTGGAGTATTTACGGTAAA
CTGCCCACTTGGCAGTACATCAAGTGTATCATATGCCAAGTACGCCCCCTATTGACGTCAATGACGGTAA
ATGGCCCGCCTGGCATTATGCCCAGTACATGACCTTATGGGACTTTCCTACTTGGCAGTACATCTACGTA
TTAGTCATCGCTATTACCATGGTGATGCGGTTTTGGCAGTACATCAATGGGCGTGGATAGCGGTTTGACT
CACGGGGATTTCCAAGTCTCCACCCCATTGACGTCAATGGGAGTTTGTTTTGGCACCAAAATCAACGGGA
CTTTCCAAAATGTCGTAACAACTCCGCCCCATTGACGCAAATGGGCGGTAGGCGTGTACGGTGGGAGGTC
TATATAAGCAGAGCTCTCTGGCTAACTAGAGAACCCACTGCTTACTGGCGGAATTGCGGGAAAGGGGTCA
ACAGCCGTTCAGTACCAAGTCTCAGGGGAAACTTTGAGATGGCCTTGCAAAGGGTATGGTAATAAGCTGA
CGGACATGGTCCTAACACGCAGCCAAGTCCTAAGTCAACAGTTTTTGGAGCAGACGATATGGCGTCGCTC
CTTTTTCCAGCAGAGCATATGGGCTCCGTGGTTTTTCCAGCAGACGATATGGCGTCGCTGGTTTTTGGAG
CAGAGCATATGGGCTCGCTCCTTTTTGCAGCAGACGATATGGCGTCGCTGCTTTTTCTGTTGATATGGAT
GCAGTTCATCTTCAACATCCCTCCTCTAAACCCGATCTAGATACGACTCACTATGTTTTAGAGCTAGAAA
TAGCAAGTTAAAATAAGGCTAGTCCGTTATCAACTTGAAAAAGTGGCACCGAGTCGGTGCACTTTCTGGA
GTTTCAAAAGTAGACTGTACGCTAAGGGTCATATCTTTTTTTGTTTGGTTTGTGTCTTGGTTGGCGTCTT
AAGCTTGGCGTAATCATGGTCATAGCTGTTTCCTGTGTGAAATTGTTATCCGCTCACAATTCCACACAAC
ATACGAGCCGGAAGCATAAAGTGTAAAGCCTGGGGTGCCTAATGAGTGAGCTAACTCACATTAATTGCGT
TGCGCTCACTGCCCGCTTTCCAGTCGGGAAACCTGTCGTGCCAGCTGCATTAATGAATCGGCCAACGCGC
GGGGAGAGGCGGTTTGCGTATTGGGCGCTCTTCCGCTTCCTCGCTCACTGACTCGCTGCGCTCGGTCGTT
CGGCTGCGGCGAGCGGTATCAGCTCACTCAAAGGCGGTAATACGGTTATCCACAGAATCAGGGGATAACG
CAGGAAAGAACATGTGAGCAAAAGGCCAGCAAAAGGCCAGGAACCGTAAAAAGGCCGCGTTGCTGGCGTT
TTTCCATAGGCTCCGCCCCCCTGACGAGCATCACAAAAATCGACGCTCAAGTCAGAGGTGGCGAAACCCG
ACAGGACTATAAAGATACCAGGCGTTTCCCCCTGGAAGCTCCCTCGTGCGCTCTCCTGTTCCGACCCTGC
CGCTTACCGGATACCTGTCCGCCTTTCTCCCTTCGGGAAGCGTGGCGCTTTCTCATAGCTCACGCTGTAG
GTATCTCAGTTCGGTGTAGGTCGTTCGCTCCAAGCTGGGCTGTGTGCACGAACCCCCCGTTCAGCCCGAC
CGCTGCGCCTTATCCGGTAACTATCGTCTTGAGTCCAACCCGGTAAGACACGACTTATCGCCACTGGCAG
CAGCCACTGGTAACAGGATTAGCAGAGCGAGGTATGTAGGCGGTGCTACAGAGTTCTTGAAGTGGTGGCC
TAACTACGGCTACACTAGAAGAACAGTATTTGGTATCTGCGCTCTGCTGAAGCCAGTTACCTTCGGAAAA
AGAGTTGGTAGCTCTTGATCCGGCAAACAAACCACCGCTGGTAGCGGTGGTTTTTTTGTTTGCAAGCAGC
AGATTACGCGCAGAAAAAAAGGATCTCAAGAAGATCCTTTGATCTTTTCTACGGGGTCTGACGCTCAGTG
GAACGAAAACTCACGTTAAGGGATTTTGGTCATGAGATTATCAAAAAGGATCTTCACCTAGATCCTTTTA
AATTAAAAATGAAGTTTTAAATCAATCTAAAGTATATATGAGTAAACTTGGTCTGACAG
Features (pLannotate 1.2.2; 14 found; start..end, strand, type, name):
      1..861     -  CDS            AmpR: β-lactamase; bla; confers resistance to ampicillin, carbenicillin, and related antibiotics
    862..966     -  promoter       AmpR promoter: bla
   1058..1090    +  CDS            rop (fragment): Rop protein, which maintains plasmids at low copy number; rop
   1186..1285    +  misc_feature   bom (fragment): basis of mobility region from pBR322
   1291..1448    -  CDS            lacZα (fragment): LacZα fragment of β-galactosidase; lacZ fragment
   1538..1841    +  enhancer       CMV enhancer: human cytomegalovirus immediate early enhancer
   1842..2045    +  promoter       CMV promoter: human cytomegalovirus (CMV) immediate early promoter
   2041..2074    +  LTR            5' LTR (truncated) (fragment): truncated 5' long terminal repeat (LTR) from HIV-1
   2435..2510    +  misc_RNA       gRNA scaffold: guide RNA scaffold for the Streptococcus pyogenes CRISPR/Cas9 system
   2633..2649    -  protein_bind   lac operator: The lac repressor binds to the lac operator to inhibit transcription in E. coli. This inhibition can be relieved by adding lactose or isopropyl-β-D-thiogalactopyranoside (IPTG). lac repressor encoded by lacI
   2657..2687    -  promoter       lac promoter: promoter for the E. coli lac operon
   2702..2723    -  protein_bind   CAP binding site: CAP binding activates transcription in the presence of cAMP. E. coli catabolite activator protein
   2736..2828    -  CDS            lacI (fragment): lac repressor; lacI; The lac repressor binds to the lac operator to inhibit transcription in E. coli. This inhibition can be relieved by adding lactose or isopropyl-β-D-thiogalactopyranoside (IPTG).
   3011..3599    -  rep_origin     ori: high-copy-number ColE1/pMB1/pBR322/pUC origin of replication
