[The description below was written by a language model from this plasmid's Addgene catalogue record and pLannotate feature annotations shown in this document.]
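Description:
pCMV/3' Box_(GLuc)_TOP2 is a small (about 3.8 kb) mammalian transient-expression plasmid built on the pNEB193 cloning backbone, designed for the CRISPR-Display approach of carrying long RNA cargoes to specific DNA loci on a guide RNA. It is propagated in E. coli as a high-copy plasmid through its ColE1/pUC-type origin and is selected with ampicillin via the β-lactamase gene and its native promoter. The short rop, bom, lacI and lacZα fragments, together with the lac promoter, operator and CAP site, are annotated remnants of the pUC-style backbone flanking the insert and have no role in the mammalian payload. The brief annotated match to an HIV-1 LTR just downstream of the promoter is only a fragment, and the record does not indicate any viral function.

The payload is the synthetic "TOP2" RNA, transcribed by RNA polymerase II from the human CMV immediate-early enhancer and promoter rather than from a conventional PolIII promoter such as U6. The transcript begins with a 5' accessory domain consisting of the Tetrahymena P4-P6 domain joined to a cassette of PP7 stem-loops, which can be bound by PP7 coat protein fusions. This is followed by an sgRNA core with the S. pyogenes Cas9 scaffold and a spacer directed at a site in a Gaussia luciferase (GLuc) reporter. According to the depositor, transcription is terminated by the U1 snRNA 3' Box system instead of a polyadenylation signal; this element is not annotated in the feature table, nor are the P4-P6 and PP7 elements. The plasmid encodes no Cas9, which must be supplied separately. It is used to test whether a guide with a large 5' RNA appendage can still target the GLuc reporter in mammalian cells.
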