Addgene plasmid #68435: pCMV/3' Box_(GLuc)_TOP2
Purpose: Transient expression of the "TOP2" construct, targeting the GLuc reporter, in mammalian cells. CMV/3' Box expression backbone.
Depositing lab: John Rinn. Depositing organization: Harvard University. Publication: Multiplexable, locus-specific targeting of long RNAs with CRISPR-Display. Shechner DM, Hacisuleyman E, Younger ST, Rinn JL. Nat Methods. 2015 Jul;12(7):664-70. doi: 10.1038/nmeth.3433. Epub 2015 Jun 1. PubMed 26030444.
Backbone
  Vector backbone: pNEB193
  Backbone manufacturer: NEB
  Vector type: Mammalian Expression, CRISPR, Synthetic Biology
Growth in bacteria
  Bacterial resistance: Ampicillin, 100 μg/mL
  Growth temperature: 37°C
  Growth strain: DH5alpha
  Copy number: High Copy
Gene/Insert
  Gene/Insert name: TOP2 construct
  gRNA/shRNA sequence: gRNA: GATCTAGATACGACTCACTAT
  Species: Synthetic
  Promoter: CMV
  Cloning method: Ligation Independent Cloning
  Sequencing primers: 5′ CMV-F; 3′ M13R
Terms and licenses: Academic/Nonprofit Terms; Industry Terms: Not Available to Industry
Depositor comments: sgRNA core targets the (ATCTAGATACGACTCACTAT) sequence in the Gluc reporter. Contains a 5'-"accessory domain," comprising the T. thermophilia P4-P6 domain appended with a casette of PP7 stem-loops. Trascription termination is by the U1 snRNA 3'Box system.
How to cite: pCMV/3' Box_(GLuc)_TOP2 was a gift from John Rinn (Addgene plasmid # 68435 ; http://n2t.net/addgene:68435 ; RRID:Addgene_68435)
