>Addgene plasmid #68435 | pCMV/3' Box_(GLuc)_TOP2 | addgene partial sequence | sequence record 124646 | M13-Rev 5'-CAGGAAACAGCTATGACC-3'
GCCACCAGACACAAACCAAACAAAAAAAGATATGACCCTTAGCGTACAGTCTACTTTTGAAACTCCAGAA
AGTGCACCGACTCGGTGCCACTTTTTCAAGTTGATAACGGACTAGCCTTATTTTAACTTGCTATTTCTAG
CTCTAAAACATAGTGAGTCGTATCTAGATCGGGTTTAGAGGAGGGATGTTGAAGATGAACTGCATCCATA
TCAACAGAAAAAGCAGCGACGCCATATCGTCTGCTGCAAAAAGGAGCGAGCCCATATGCTCTGCTCCAAA
AACCAGCGACGCCATATCGTCTGCTGGAAAAACCACGGAGCCCATATGCTCTGCTGGAAAAAGGAGCGAC
GCCATATCGTCTGCTCCAAAAACTGTTGACTTAGGACTTGGCTGCGTGTTAGGACCATGTCCGTCAGCTT
ATTACCATACCCTTTGCAAGGCCATCTCAAAGTTTCCCCTGAGACTTGGTACTGAACGGCTGTTGACCCC
TTTCCCGCAATTCCGCCAGTAAGCAGTGGGTTCTCTAGTTAGCCAGAGAGCTCTGCTTATATAGACCTCC
CACCGTACACGCCTACCGCCCATTTGCGTCAATGGGGCGGAGTTGTTACGACATTTTGGAAAGTCCCGTT
GATTTTGGTGCCAAAACAAACTCCCATTGACGTCAATGGGGTGGAGACTTGGAAATCCCCGTGAGTCAAA
CCGCTATCCACGCCCATTGATGTACTGCCAAAACCGCATCACCATGGTAATAGCGATGACTAATACGTAG
ATGTACTGCCAAGTAGGAAAGTCCCATAAGGTCATGTACTGGGCATAATGCCAGGCGGGCCATTTACCGT
CATTGACGTCAATAGGGGGCGTACTTGGCATATGATACACTTGATGTACTGCCAAGTGGGCAGTTTACCG
TAAATACTCCACCCATTGACGTCAATGGAAAGTCCCTATTGGCGTTACTATGGGAACATACGTCATT
